Addgene plasmid #190184: tdiRFP-BFP reporter
Purpose: The cre-activatable fluorescence reporter
Depositing lab: Toshiro Sato. Depositing organization: Keio University. Publication: Cell-matrix interface regulates dormancy in human colon cancer stem cells. Ohta Y, Fujii M, Takahashi S, Takano A, Nanki K, Matano M, Hanyu H, Saito M, Shimokawa M, Nishikori S, Hatano Y, Ishii R, Sawada K, Machinaga A, Ikeda W, Imamura T, Sato T. Nature. 2022 Jul 7. pii: 10.1038/s41586-022-05043-y. doi: 10.1038/s41586-022-05043-y. PubMed 35798028.
Backbone
  Vector backbone: PB510B-1
  Backbone manufacturer: System Biosciences
  Vector type: Mammalian Expression, Bacterial Expression
  Selectable markers: Puromycin
Growth in bacteria
  Bacterial resistance: Ampicillin, 100 μg/mL
  Growth temperature: 37°C
  Growth strain: DH5alpha
  Copy number: Unknown
Gene/Insert 1
  Gene/Insert name: tdiRFP
  Species: Synthetic
  Promoter: CMV
  Cloning method: Restriction Enzyme; 5′ cloning site NcoI (unknown if destroyed); 3′ cloning site XbaI (unknown if destroyed)
  Sequencing primers: 5′ TGGCACCGGCAGCACCGGCAG; 3′ GGGGGGGGGGCGGAATTATCA
Gene/Insert 2
  Gene/Insert name: TagBFP2
  Species: Synthetic
  Promoter: CMV
  Cloning method: Restriction Enzyme; 5′ cloning site NdeI (unknown if destroyed); 3′ cloning site AvrII (unknown if destroyed)
  Sequencing primers: 5′ GAAGAAAACACTCGGCTGGGA; 3′ GTTTGCTAGGGAGGTCGCAGT
Terms and licenses: Academic/Nonprofit Terms; Industry Terms: Not Available to Industry
How to cite: tdiRFP-BFP reporter was a gift from Toshiro Sato (Addgene plasmid # 190184 ; http://n2t.net/addgene:190184 ; RRID:Addgene_190184)
