[The description below was written by a language model from this plasmid's Addgene catalogue record and pLannotate feature annotations shown in this document.]
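Description:
tdiRFP-BFP reporter is a Cre-activatable fluorescence switch reporter built on the PB510B-1 backbone from System Biosciences, a mammalian expression vector. That backbone belongs to a piggyBac transposon product line, but the feature table does not annotate transposon terminal repeats, so the integration route is not confirmed by the record. The roughly 10.5 kb plasmid is propagated in E. coli through a high-copy ColE1/pUC-type origin with ampicillin resistance (AmpR). It also carries an f1 origin and remnants of lac elements from the cloning backbone. The short matches to lambda portal protein B are probably annotation artefacts of backbone sequence rather than functional parts.

The payload is driven by a single CMV enhancer/promoter. Immediately downstream lies a loxP site, followed in the sense orientation by human histone H2B joined to two copies of the near-infrared protein iRFP713. The two copies are connected by a short linker annotated as a tdTomato fragment, forming a nuclear-targeted tandem-dimer iRFP (tdiRFP). An EMCV IRES then directs translation of puromycin N-acetyltransferase from the same transcript, which allows puromycin selection of mammalian cells. After this, on the opposite strand, sit mTagBFP2 with short N-terminal tag-derived sequences and a WPRE, followed by a second loxP in inverted orientation relative to the first. A partial WPRE and an SV40 polyadenylation signal close the unit.

Because the two loxP sites face each other, Cre would be expected to invert the intervening segment rather than delete it. Inversion places mTagBFP2 in the sense orientation behind CMV and turns H2B-tdiRFP and PuroR antisense, so cells shift from near-infrared nuclear fluorescence to blue. With identical loxP sites this inversion is in principle reversible. The record gives the purpose only as a Cre-activatable fluorescence reporter, associated with a study of human colon cancer stem cells.
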