Features (pLannotate 1.2.2; 28 found; start..end, strand, type, name):
      1..105     -  promoter       AmpR promoter: bla
    158..586     -  rep_origin     f1 ori (sequence partly withheld): f1 bacteriophage origin of replication; arrow indicates direction of (+) strand synthesis
    591..746     -  CDS            lacZα (fragment): LacZα fragment of β-galactosidase; lacZ fragment
    748..867     +  CDS            B (fragment): PORTL_LAMBD - Experimental evidence at protein level: Swiss-Prot protein existence level 1. Forms the portal vertex of the capsid (PubMed:6228056, PubMed:6232391). This portal plays critical roles in head assembly, genome packaging, neck/tail attachment, and genome ejection (Probable). The portal protein multimerizes as a single ring-shaped homododecamer arranged around a central channel (PubMed:6232391). Binds to the terminase subunits to form the packaging machine (PubMed:7799432). From Escherichia phage lambda (Bacteriophage lambda).
   1363..1439    +  enhancer       CMV enhancer (fragment): human cytomegalovirus immediate early enhancer
   1440..1643    +  promoter       CMV promoter: human cytomegalovirus (CMV) immediate early promoter
   1714..1747    +  protein_bind   loxP: Cre-mediated recombination occurs in the 8-bp core sequence (GCATACAT). Cre recombinase
   1762..2139    +  CDS            H2B: human histone H2B; HIST1H2BJ
   2158..3105    +  CDS            iRFP713: iRFP713 is a basic (constitutively fluorescent) near ir fluorescent protein published in 2011, derived from Rhodopseudomonas palustris. It has low acid sensitivity. It requires the cofactor biliverdin for fluorescence.
   3106..3183    +  CDS            tdTomato (fragment): tdTomato is a basic (constitutively fluorescent) orange fluorescent protein published in 2004, derived from Discosoma sp.. It is reported to be a somewhat slowly-maturing tandem dimer with low acid sensitivity.
   3184..4128    +  CDS            iRFP713: iRFP713 is a basic (constitutively fluorescent) near ir fluorescent protein published in 2011, derived from Rhodopseudomonas palustris. It has low acid sensitivity. It requires the cofactor biliverdin for fluorescence.
   4284..4746    +  misc_feature   IRES: internal ribosome entry site (IRES) of the encephalomyocarditis virus (EMCV)
   4760..5359    +  CDS            PuroR: puromycin N-acetyltransferase; pac from Streptomyces alboniger; confers resistance to puromycin
   5456..6042    -  misc_feature   WPRE: woodchuck hepatitis virus posttranscriptional regulatory element
   6052..6762    -  CDS            mTagBFP2: mTagBFP2 is a basic (constitutively fluorescent) blue fluorescent protein published in 2011, derived from Entacmaea quadricolor. It is reported to be a very rapidly-maturing monomer with very low acid sensitivity.
   6802..6834    -  CDS            T7 tag (gene 10 leader): leader peptide from bacteriophage T7 gene 10 promotes efficient translation in E. coli
   6835..6855    -  CDS            capTEV™ (fragment): composite tag for in vivo biotinylation, TEV protease cleavage, and 6xHis tagging
   6880..6913    -  protein_bind   loxP: Cre-mediated recombination occurs in the 8-bp core sequence (GCATACAT). Cre recombinase
   6947..7053    +  misc_feature   WPRE (fragment): woodchuck hepatitis virus posttranscriptional regulatory element
   7062..7183    +  polyA_signal   SV40 poly(A) signal: SV40 polyadenylation signal
   7201..7293    +  ncRNA          G-CSF SLDE: Accession: RF00183 - G-CSF factor stem-loop destabilising element (SLDE)
   7990..8457    +  CDS            B (fragment): PORTL_LAMBD - Experimental evidence at protein level: Swiss-Prot protein existence level 1. Forms the portal vertex of the capsid (PubMed:6228056, PubMed:6232391). This portal plays critical roles in head assembly, genome packaging, neck/tail attachment, and genome ejection (Probable). The portal protein multimerizes as a single ring-shaped homododecamer arranged around a central channel (PubMed:6232391). Binds to the terminase subunits to form the packaging machine (PubMed:7799432). From Escherichia phage lambda (Bacteriophage lambda).
   8495..8511    -  protein_bind   lac operator: The lac repressor binds to the lac operator to inhibit transcription in E. coli. This inhibition can be relieved by adding lactose or isopropyl-β-D-thiogalactopyranoside (IPTG). lac repressor encoded by lacI
   8519..8549    -  promoter       lac promoter: promoter for the E. coli lac operon
   8564..8585    -  protein_bind   CAP binding site: CAP binding activates transcription in the presence of cAMP. E. coli catabolite activator protein
   8598..8690    -  CDS            lacI (fragment): lac repressor; lacI; The lac repressor binds to the lac operator to inhibit transcription in E. coli. This inhibition can be relieved by adding lactose or isopropyl-β-D-thiogalactopyranoside (IPTG).
   8873..9461    -  rep_origin     ori: high-copy-number ColE1/pMB1/pBR322/pUC origin of replication
   9632..10492   -  CDS            AmpR: β-lactamase; bla; confers resistance to ampicillin, carbenicillin, and related antibiotics
>Addgene plasmid #190184 | tdiRFP-BFP reporter | addgene full sequence | sequence record 465079 | Addgene NGS Result
ACTCTTCCTTTTTCAATATTATTGAAGCATTTATCAGGGTTATTGTCTCATGAGCGGATACATATTTGAA
TGTATTTAGAAAAATAAACAAATAGGGGTTCCGCGCACATTTCCCCGAAAAGTGCCACCTAAATTGTAAG
CGTTAATATTTTGTTAAAATTCGCGTTAAATTTTTGTTAAATCAGCTCATTTTTTAACCAATAGGCCGAA
ATCGGCAAAATCCCTTATAAATCAAAAGAATAGACCGAGATAGGGT
[37 nt withheld, positions 257-293]
AAAGAACGTGGACTCCAACGTCAAAGG
[49 nt withheld, positions 321-369]
T
[91 nt withheld, positions 371-461]
G
[124 nt withheld, positions 463-586]
CCCATTCGCCATTCAGGCTGCGCAACTGTTGGGAAGGGCGATCGGTGCGGGCCTCTTCGCTATTACGCCA
GCTGGCGAAAGGGGGATGTGCTGCAAGGCGATTAAGTTGGGTAACGCCAGGGTTTTCCCAGTCACGACGT
TGTAAAACGACGGCCAGTGAGCGCGCCTCGTTCATTCACGTTTTTGAACCCGTGGAGGACGGGCAGACTC
GCGGTGCAAATGTGTTTTACAGCGTGATGGAGCAGATGAAGATGCTCGACACGCTGCAGAACACGCAGCT
AGATTAACCCTAGAAAGATAATCATATTGTGACGTACGTTAAAGATAATCATGTGTAAAATTGACGCATG
TGTTTTATCGGTCTGTATATCGAGGTTTATTTATTAATTTGAATAGATATTAAGTTTTATTATATTTACA
CTTACATACTAATAATAAATTCAACAAACAATTTATTTATGTTTATTTATTTATTAAAAAAAACAAAAAC
TCAAAATTTCTTCTATAAAGTAACAAAACTTTTATGAGGGACAGCCCCCCCCCAAAGCCCCCAGGGATGT
AATTACGTCCCTCCCCCGCTAGGGGGCAGCAGCGAGCCGCCCGGGGCTCCGCTCCGGTCCGGCGCTCCCC
CCGCATCCCCGAGCCGGCAGCGTGCGGGGACAGCCCGGGCACGGGGAAGGTGGCACGGGATCGCTTTCCT
CTGAACGCTTCTCGCTGCTCTTTGAGCCTGCAGACACCTGGGGGGATACGGGGAAAAGGCCTCCACGGCC
ACTAGTATTATGCCCAGTACATGACCTTATGGGACTTTCCTACTTGGCAGTACATCTACGTATTAGTCAT
CGCTATTACCATGGTGATGCGGTTTTGGCAGTACATCAATGGGCGTGGATAGCGGTTTGACTCACGGGGA
TTTCCAAGTCTCCACCCCATTGACGTCAATGGGAGTTTGTTTTGGCACCAAAATCAACGGGACTTTCCAA
AATGTCGTAACAACTCCGCCCCATTGACGCAAATGGGCGGTAGGCGTGTACGGTGGGAGGTTTATATAAG
CAGAGCTCGTTTAGTGAACCGTCAGATCGCCTGGAGACGCCATCCACGCTGTTTTGACCTCCATAGAAGA
TTCTAGAATAACTTCGTATAGCATACATTATACGAAGTTATCAGATCTCGCCACCATGCCAGAGCCAGCG
AAGTCTGCTCCCGCCCCGAAAAAGGGCTCCAAGAAGGCGGTGACTAAGGCGCAGAAGAAAGGCGGCAAGA
AGCGCAAGCGCAGCCGCAAGGAGAGCTATTCCATCTATGTGTACAAGGTTCTGAAGCAGGTCCACCCTGA
CACCGGCATTTCGTCCAAGGCCATGGGCATCATGAATTCGTTTGTGAACGACATTTTCGAGCGCATCGCA
GGTGAGGCTTCCCGCCTGGCGCATTACAACAAGCGCTCGACCATCACCTCCAGGGAGATCCAGACGGCCG
TGCGCCTGCTGCTGCCTGGGGAGTTGGCCAAGCACGCCGTGTCCGAGGGTACTAAGGCCATCACCAAGTA
CACCAGCGCTAAGGATCCACCGGTCGCCACCATGGCCGAAGGGAGCGTGGCAAGACAGCCCGATCTGCTG
ACATGCGACGACGAACCAATCCACATTCCAGGAGCTATCCAGCCTCATGGACTGCTGCTGGCTCTGGCCG
CTGACATGACTATCGTGGCAGGCTCTGATAACCTGCCAGAGCTGACCGGGCTGGCTATCGGAGCACTGAT
TGGCCGGTCCGCAGCCGACGTGTTCGATTCTGAGACTCACAATAGACTGACCATCGCCCTGGCTGAACCT
GGGGCTGCAGTGGGAGCCCCAATTACCGTCGGCTTCACAATGCGAAAGGACGCTGGCTTTATCGGGTCCT
GGCACCGCCATGATCAGCTGATTTTTCTGGAGCTGGAACCACCTCAGAGAGACGTGGCAGAGCCACAGGC
TTTCTTTCGGAGAACAAACAGCGCCATCAGGCGCCTGCAGGCCGCTGAGACTCTGGAATCCGCTTGCGCA
GCCGCTGCACAGGAAGTGAGGAAGATCACCGGGTTCGATCGCGTCATGATCTACAGATTCGCCTCAGACT
TTAGCGGAGAAGTGATCGCAGAAGATCGCTGTGCCGAGGTCGAAAGTAAACTGGGCCTGCATTACCCAGC
CTCAACCGTGCCTGCACAGGCACGACGGCTGTATACAATCAACCCCGTGCGGATCATTCCCGACATTAAT
TACAGACCAGTGCCCGTCACACCTGACCTGAACCCAGTGACTGGGAGGCCCATCGATCTGAGCTTCGCCA
TTCTGCGCAGCGTGTCCCCTGTCCACCTGGAGTTTATGAGGAATATCGGAATGCATGGCACCATGTCTAT
CAGTATTCTGAGAGGCGAAAGGCTGTGGGGGCTGATCGTGTGCCACCATCGGACACCTTACTATGTGGAC
CTGGACGGCAGGCAGGCTTGTGAACTGGTGGCTCAGGTGCTGGCTTGGCAGATTGGCGTGATGAAGGAGG
GGCATGGCACCGGCAGCACCGGCAGCGGCAGCAGCGGCCGCTCCGGCACCGCCTCCTCCGAGGACAACAA
CATGGCCGCCGAAGGGAGCGTGGCAAGACAGCCCGATCTGCTGACATGCGACGACGAACCAATCCACATT
CCAGGAGCTATCCAGCCTCATGGACTGCTGCTGGCTCTGGCCGCTGACATGACTATCGTGGCAGGCTCTG
ATAACCTGCCAGAGCTGACCGGGCTGGCTATCGGAGCACTGATTGGCCGGTCCGCAGCCGACGTGTTCGA
TTCTGAGACTCACAATAGACTGACCATCGCCCTGGCTGAACCTGGGGCTGCAGTGGGAGCCCCAATTACC
GTCGGCTTCACAATGCGAAAGGACGCTGGCTTTATCGGGTCCTGGCACCGCCATGATCAGCTGATTTTTC
TGGAGCTGGAACCACCTCAGAGAGACGTGGCAGAGCCACAGGCTTTCTTTCGGAGAACAAACAGCGCCAT
CAGGCGCCTGCAGGCCGCTGAGACTCTGGAATCCGCTTGCGCAGCCGCTGCACAGGAAGTGAGGAAGATC
ACCGGGTTCGATCGCGTCATGATCTACAGATTCGCCTCAGACTTTAGCGGAGAAGTGATCGCAGAAGATC
GCTGTGCCGAGGTCGAAAGTAAACTGGGCCTGCATTACCCAGCCTCAACCGTGCCTGCACAGGCACGACG
GCTGTATACAATCAACCCCGTGCGGATCATTCCCGACATTAATTACAGACCAGTGCCCGTCACACCTGAC
CTGAACCCAGTGACTGGGAGGCCCATCGATCTGAGCTTCGCCATTCTGCGCAGCGTGTCCCCTGTCCACC
TGGAGTTTATGAGGAATATCGGAATGCATGGCACCATGTCTATCAGTATTCTGAGAGGCGAAAGGCTGTG
GGGGCTGATCGTGTGCCACCATCGGACACCTTACTATGTGGACCTGGACGGCAGGCAGGCTTGTGAACTG
GTGGCTCAGGTGCTGGCTTGGCAGATTGGCGTGATGAAGGAGGAATAACTCGAGAGTGTACAAAGTGGTG
ATAATTCCGCCCCCCCCCCCTCTCCCTCCCCCCCCCCTAACGTTACTGGCCGAAGCCGCTTGGAATAAGG
CCGGTGTGCGTTTGTCTATATGTTATTTTCCACCATATTGCCGTCTTTTGGCAATGTGAGGGCCCGGAAA
CCTGGCCCTGTCTTCTTGACGAGCATTCCTAGGGGTCTTTCCCCTCTCGCCAAAGGAATGCAAGGTCTGT
TGAATGTCGTGAAGGAAGCAGTTCCTCTGGAAGCTTCTTGAAGACAAACAACGTCTGTAGCGACCCTTTG
CAGGCAGCGGAACCCCCCACCTGGCGACAGGTGCCTCTGCGGCCAAAAGCCACGTGTATAAGATACACCT
GCAAAGGCGGCACAACCCCAGTGCCACGTTGTGAGTTGGATAGTTGTGGAAAGAGTCAAATGGCTCTCCT
CAAGCGTATTCAACAAGGGGCTGAAGGATGCCCAGAAGGTACCCCATTGTATGGGATCTGATCTGGGGCC
TCGGTGCACATGCTTTACATGTGTTTAGTCGAGGTTAAAAAAACGTCTAGGCCCCCCGAACCACGGGGAC
GTGGTTTTCCTTTGAAAAACACGATGATAATATGGCCACAACCATGACCGAGTACAAGCCCACGGTGCGC
CTCGCCACCCGCGACGACGTCCCCAGGGCCGTACGCACCCTCGCCGCCGCGTTCGCCGACTACCCCGCCA
CGCGCCACACCGTCGATCCGGACCGCCACATCGAGCGGGTCACCGAGCTGCAAGAACTCTTCCTCACGCG
CGTCGGGCTCGACATCGGCAAGGTGTGGGTCGCGGACGACGGCGCCGCGGTGGCGGTCTGGACCACGCCG
GAGAGCGTCGAAGCGGGGGCGGTGTTCGCCGAGATCGGCCCGCGCATGGCCGAGTTGAGCGGTTCCCGGC
TGGCCGCGCAGCAACAGATGGAAGGCCTCCTGGCGCCGCACCGGCCCAAGGAGCCCGCGTGGTTCCTGGC
CACCGTCGGCGTCTCGCCCGACCACCAGGGCAAGGGTCTGGGCAGCGCCGTCGTGCTCCCCGGAGTGGAG
GCGGCCGAGCGCGCCGGGGTGCCCGCCTTCCTGGAGACCTCCGCGCCCCGCAACCTCCCCTTCTACGAGC
GGCTCGGCTTCACCGTCACCGCCGACGTCGAGGTGCCCGAAGGACCGCGCACCTGGTGCATGACCCGCAA
GCCCGGTGCCTGACGCCCGCCCCACGACCCGCAGCGCCCGACCGAAAGGAGCGCACGACCCCATGCATCG
ATGATCTAGAGCTCGCTGATCAGCCTCGACKGTATCGATGCGGGGAGGCGGCCCAAAGGGAGATCCGACT
CGTCTGAGGGCGAAGGCGAAGACGCGGAAGAGGCCGCAGAGCCGGCAGCAGGCCGCGGGAAGGAAGGTCC
GCTGGATTGAGGGCCGAAGGGACGTAGCAGAAGGACGTCCCGCGCAGAATCCAGGTGGCAACACAGGCGA
GCAGCCAAGGAAAGGACGATGATTTCCCCGACAACACCACGGAATTGTCAGTGCCCAACAGCCGAGCCCC
TGTCCAGCAGCGGGCAAGGCAGGCGGCGATGAGTTCCGCCGTGGCAATAGGGAGGGGGAAAGCGAAAGTC
CCGGAAAGGAGCTGACAGGTGGTGGCAATGCCCCAACCAGTGGGGGTTGCGTCAGCAAACACAGTGCACA
CCACGCCACGTTGCCTGACAACGGGCCACAACTCCTCATAAAGAGACAGCAACCAGGATTTATACAAGGA
GGAGAAAATGAAAGCCATACGGGAAGCAATAGCATGATACAAAGGCATTAAAGCAGCGTATCCACATAGC
GTAAAAGGAGCAACATAGTTAAGAATACCAGTCAATCTTTCACAAATTTTGTAATCCAGAGGTTGACATA
TGTTAATTAAGCTTGTGCCCCAGTTTGCTAGGGAGGTCGCAGTATCTGGCCACTGCCACCTCGTGCTGCT
CGACGTAGGTCTCGTTGTTGGCCTCCTTGATTCTTTCCAGTCTGTAGTCCACATAGTAGACGCCAGGCAT
CTTGAGGTTCTTAGCGGGTTTCTTGGATCTATATGTGGTCTTGGCGTTTGCGATCAGATGGCTCCCGCCC
ACGAGCTTCAGGGCCATGTCGTTTCTGCCTTCCAGGCCGCCGTCAGCGGGGTACAGCGTCTCGGTGAAGG
CCTCCCAGCCGAGTGTTTTCTTCTGCATCACAGGGCCGTTGGATGTGAAGTTCACCCCTCTGATCTTGAC
GTTGTAGATGAGGCAGCCGTCCTGGAGGCTGGTGTCCTGGGTAGCGGTCAGCACGCCCCCGTCTTCGTAT
GTGGTGACTCTCTCCCATGTGAAGCCCTCAGGGAAGGACTGCTTGAAGAAGTCGGGGATGCCCTGGGTGT
GGTTGATGAAGGTCTTGCTGCCGTAGAGGAAGCTAGTAGCCAGGATGTCGAAGGCGAAGGGGAGAGGGCC
GCCCTCGACCACCTTGATTCTCATGGTCTGGGTGCCCTCGTAGGGCTTGCCTTCGCCCTCGGATGTGCAC
TTGAAGTGATGGTTGTCCACGGTGCCCTCCATGTACAGCTTCATGTGCATGTTCTCCTTAATCAGCTCTT
CGCCCTTAGACACCATGCTCGAGCCCTGGAAGTACAGGTTCTCGTACAGATCCCGACCCATTTGCTGTCC
ACCAGTCATGCTAGCCATACCATGATGATGATGATGATGAGAACCCCGCATGGCGGTCCTAGGATAACTT
CGTATAATGTATGCTATACGAAGTTATCCTAGGGAATTCGAATTTAAATCGGATCTCGACAATCAACCTC
TGGATTACAAAATTTGTGAAAGATTGACTGGTATTCTTAACTATGTTGCTCCTTTTACGCTATGTGGATA
CGCTGCTTTAATGCCTTTGTATCATGCGTTAACTAAACTTGTTTATTGCAGCTTATAATGGTTACAAATA
AAGCAATAGCATCACAAATTTCACAAATAAAGCATTTTTTTCACTGCATTCTAGTTGTGGTTTGTCCAAA
CTCATCAATGTATCTTATCATGTCTGGAATTGACTCAAATGATGTCAATTAGTCTATCAGAAGCTCATCT
GGTCTCCCTTCCGGGGGACAAGACATCCCTGTTTAATATTTAAACAGCAGTGTTCCCAAACTGGGTTCTT
ATATCCCTTGCTCTGGTCAACCAGGTTGCAGGGTTTCCTGTCCTCACAGGAACGAAGTCCCTAAAGAAAC
AGTGGCAGCCAGGTTTAGCCCCGGAATTGACTGGATTCCTTTTTTAGGGCCCATTGGTATGGCTTTTTCC
CCGTATCCCCCCAGGTGTCTGCAGGCTCAAAGAGCAGCGAGAAGCGTTCAGAGGAAAGCGATCCCGTGCC
ACCTTCCCCGTGCCCGGGCTGTCCCCGCACGCTGCCGGCTCGGGGATGCGGGGGGAGCGCCGGACCGGAG
CGGAGCCCCGGGCGGCTCGCTGCTGCCCCCTAGCGGGGGAGGGACGTAATTACATCCCTGGGGGCTTTGG
GGGGGGGCTGTCCCTGATATCTATAACAAGAAAATATATATATAATAAGTTATCACGTAAGTAGAACATG
AAATAACAATATAATTATCGTATGAGTTAAATCTTAAAAGTCACGTAAAAGATAATCATGCGTCATTTTG
ACTCACGCGGTCGTTATAGTTCAAAATCAGTGACACTTACCGCATTGACAAGCACGCCTCACGGGAGCTC
CAAGCGGCGACTGAGATGTCCTAAATGCACAGCGACGGATTCGCGCTATTTAGAAAGAGAGAGCAATATT
TCAAGAATGCATGCGTCAATTTTACGCAGACTATCTTTCTAGGGTTAATCTAGCTGCATCAGGATCATAT
CGTCGGGTCTTTTTTCCGGCTCAGTCATCGCCCAAGCTGGCGCTATCTGGGCATCGGGGAGGAAGAAGCC
CGTGCCTTTTCCCGCGAGGTTGAAGCGGCATGGAAAGAGTTTGCCGAGGATGACTGCTGCTGCATTGACG
TTGAGCGAAAACGCACGTTTACCATGATGATTCGGGAAGGTGTGGCCATGCACGCCTTTAACGGTGAACT
GTTCGTTCAGGCCACCTGGGATACCAGTTCGTCGCGGCTTTTCCGGACACAGTTCCGGATGGTCAGCCCG
AAGCGCATCAGCAACCCGAACAATACCGGCGACAGCCGGAACTGCCGTGCCGGTGTGCAGATTAATGACA
GCGGTGCGGCGCTGGGATATTACGTCAGCGAGGACGGGTATCCTGGCTGGATGCCGCAGAAATGGACATG
GATACCCCGTGAGTTACCCGGCGGGCGCGCTTGGCGTAATCATGGTCATAGCTGTTTCCTGTGTGAAATT
GTTATCCGCTCACAATTCCACACAACATACGAGCCGGAAGCATAAAGTGTAAAGCCTGGGGTGCCTAATG
AGTGAGCTAACTCACATTAATTGCGTTGCGCTCACTGCCCGCTTTCCAGTCGGGAAACCTGTCGTGCCAG
CTGCATTAATGAATCGGCCAACGCGCGGGGAGAGGCGGTTTGCGTATTGGGCGCTCTTCCGCTTCCTCGC
TCACTGACTCGCTGCGCTCGGTCGTTCGGCTGCGGCGAGCGGTATCAGCTCACTCAAAGGCGGTAATACG
GTTATCCACAGAATCAGGGGATAACGCAGGAAAGAACATGTGAGCAAAAGGCCAGCAAAAGGCCAGGAAC
CGTAAAAAGGCCGCGTTGCTGGCGTTTTTCCATAGGCTCCGCCCCCCTGACGAGCATCACAAAAATCGAC
GCTCAAGTCAGAGGTGGCGAAACCCGACAGGACTATAAAGATACCAGGCGTTTCCCCCTGGAAGCTCCCT
CGTGCGCTCTCCTGTTCCGACCCTGCCGCTTACCGGATACCTGTCCGCCTTTCTCCCTTCGGGAAGCGTG
GCGCTTTCTCATAGCTCACGCTGTAGGTATCTCAGTTCGGTGTAGGTCGTTCGCTCCAAGCTGGGCTGTG
TGCACGAACCCCCCGTTCAGCCCGACCGCTGCGCCTTATCCGGTAACTATCGTCTTGAGTCCAACCCGGT
AAGACACGACTTATCGCCACTGGCAGCAGCCACTGGTAACAGGATTAGCAGAGCGAGGTATGTAGGCGGT
GCTACAGAGTTCTTGAAGTGGTGGCCTAACTACGGCTACACTAGAAGAACAGTATTTGGTATCTGCGCTC
TGCTGAAGCCAGTTACCTTCGGAAAAAGAGTTGGTAGCTCTTGATCCGGCAAACAAACCACCGCTGGTAG
CGGTGGTTTTTTTGTTTGCAAGCAGCAGATTACGCGCAGAAAAAAAGGATCTCAAGAAGATCCTTTGATC
TTTTCTACGGGGTCTGACGCTCAGTGGAACGAAAACTCACGTTAAGGGATTTTGGTCATGAGATTATCAA
AAAGGATCTTCACCTAGATCCTTTTAAATTAAAAATGAAGTTTTAAATCAATCTAAAGTATATATGAGTA
AACTTGGTCTGACAGTTACCAATGCTTAATCAGTGAGGCACCTATCTCAGCGATCTGTCTATTTCGTTCA
TCCATAGTTGCCTGACTCCCCGTCGTGTAGATAACTACGATACGGGAGGGCTTACCATCTGGCCCCAGTG
CTGCAATGATACCGCGAGACCCACGCTCACCGGCTCCAGATTTATCAGCAATAAACCAGCCAGCCGGAAG
GGCCGAGCGCAGAAGTGGTCCTGCAACTTTATCCGCCTCCATCCAGTCTATTAATTGTTGCCGGGAAGCT
AGAGTAAGTAGTTCGCCAGTTAATAGTTTGCGCAACGTTGTTGCCATTGCTACAGGCATCGTGGTGTCAC
GCTCGTCGTTTGGTATGGCTTCATTCAGCTCCGGTTCCCAACGATCAAGGCGAGTTACATGATCCCCCAT
GTTGTGCAAAAAAGCGGTTAGCTCCTTCGGTCCTCCGATCGTTGTCAGAAGTAAGTTGGCCGCAGTGTTA
TCACTCATGGTTATGGCAGCACTGCATAATTCTCTTACTGTCATGCCATCCGTAAGATGCTTTTCTGTGA
CTGGTGAGTACTCAACCAAGTCATTCTGAGAATAGTGTATGCGGCGACCGAGTTGCTCTTGCCCGGCGTC
AATACGGGATAATACCGCGCCACATAGCAGAACTTTAAAAGTGCTCATCATTGGAAAACGTTCTTCGGGG
CGAAAACTCTCAAGGATCTTACCGCTGTTGAGATCCAGTTCGATGTAACCCACTCGTGCACCCAACTGAT
CTTCAGCATCTTTTACTTTCACCAGCGTTTCTGGGTGAGCAAAAACAGGAAGGCAAAATGCCGCAAAAAA
GGGAATAAGGGCGACACGGAAATGTTGAATACTCAT
